>Addgene plasmid #192046 | pFN-HaloTag-TalinR7R8-SpyTag | addgene full sequence | sequence record 375048 | Addgene NGS Result
GCAGGACGCCCGCCATAAACTGCCAGGCATCAAATTAAGCAGAAGGCCATCCTGACGGATGGCCTTTTTG
CGTTTCTACAAACTCTTTTGTTTATTTTTCTAAATACATTCAAATATGTATCCGCTCATGGATCTCGATC
CCGCGAAATTAATACGACTCACTATAGGGTATTTTAACTTTACTAAGGAGAATTCATCATGGCAGAAATC
GGTACTGGCTTTCCATTCGACCCCCATTATGTGGAAGTCCTGGGCGAGCGCATGCACTACGTCGATGTTG
GTCCGCGCGATGGCACCCCTGTGCTGTTCCTGCACGGTAACCCGACCTCCTCCTACGTGTGGCGCAACAT
CATCCCGCATGTTGCACCGACCCATCGCTGCATTGCTCCAGACCTGATCGGTATGGGCAAATCCGACAAA
CCAGACCTGGGTTATTTCTTCGACGACCACGTCCGCTTCATGGATGCCTTCATCGAAGCCCTGGGTCTGG
AAGAGGTCGTCCTGGTCATTCACGACTGGGGCTCCGCTCTGGGTTTCCACTGGGCCAAGCGCAATCCAGA
GCGCGTCAAAGGTATTGCATTTATGGAGTTCATCCGCCCTATCCCGACCTGGGACGAATGGCCAGAATTT
GCCCGCGAGACCTTCCAGGCCTTCCGCACCACCGACGTCGGCCGCAAGCTGATCATCGATCAGAACGTTT
TTATCGAGGGTACGCTGCCGATGGGTGTCGTCCGCCCGCTGACTGAAGTCGAGATGGACCATTACCGCGA
GCCGTTCCTGAATCCTGTTGACCGCGAGCCACTGTGGCGCTTCCCAAACGAGCTGCCAATCGCCGGTGAG
CCAGCGAACATCGTCGCGCTGGTCGAAGAATACATGGACTGGCTGCACCAGTCCCCTGTCCCGAAGCTGC
TGTTCTGGGGCACCCCAGGCGTTCTGATCCCACCGGCCGAAGCCGCTCGCCTGGCCAAAAGCCTGCCTAA
CTGCAAGGCTGTGGACATCGGCCCGGGTCTGAATCTGCTGCAAGAAGACAACCCGGACCTGATCGGCAGC
GAGATCGCGCGCTGGCTGTCGACGCTCGAGATTTCCGGCGAGCCAACCACTGAGGATCTGTACTTTCAGA
GCGATAACGCGATCGCCGGATCCATGCAGCAGGCACCGGGCCAAAAAGAATGTGACAATGCCCTGCGCGA
ACTGGAGACCGTGCGCGAACTGCTGGAGAATCCGGTGCAGCCGATCAATGATATGAGTTATTTCGGCTGC
CTGGACAGTGTGATGGAGAACAGCAAAGTGCTGGGTGAGGCCATGACCGGTATCAGCCAGAACGCCAAAA
ACGGCAATCTGCCGGAATTCGGCGATGCCATCAGCACAGCAAGCAAAGCCCTGTGCGGCTTTACCGAAGC
AGCCGCCCAGGCAGCATATCTGGTGGGTGTGAGCGATCCGAATAGCCAGGCCGGTCAACAGGGTCTGGTT
GAACCGACCCAGTTTGCCCGCGCCAATCAGGCCATCCAGATGGCATGCCAGAGCTTAGGTGAGCCGGGTT
GCACCCAGGCCCAGGTTCTGAGCGCCGCAACCATTGTTGCCAAACATACCAGCGCCCTGTGTAATAGCTG
CCGCCTGGCAAGCGCCCGTACCACAAATCCGACCGCCAAACGCCAGTTCGTGCAGAGCGCCAAAGAAGTG
GCCAATAGCACAGCCAACCTGGTTAAAACCATCAAGGCCCTGGACGGTGCATTTACCGAGGAAAATCGCG
CACAGTGTCGCGCAGCAACAGCCCCGCTGCTGGAAGCAGTTGACAACCTGAGCGCCTTCGCCAGCAATCC
TGAGTTTAGCAGCATTCCGGCACAGATTAGCCCGGAGGGCCGCGCAGCAATGGAGCCGATTGTGATCAGC
GCCAAAACAATGCTGGAAAGCGCCGGCGGCTTAATCCAGACAGCCCGTGCCCTGGCCGTGAATCCTCGCG
ATCCGCCGAGCTGGAGTGTTCTGGCCGGTCATAGCCGTACCGTGAGCGACAGCATCAAGAAGCTGATCAC
AAGCATGCGCGATAAAGCACCGGGTAGATCCGCCCACATCGTGATGGTGGACGCCTACAAGCCGACGAAG
GGGGGTTGTAGATCCCACCATCACCATCACCATTGCTAAGGTACCAGATCCTCTAGAGTCGACCTGCAGG
CATGCAAGCTGATCCGGCTGCTAACAAAGCCCGAAAGGAAGCTGAGTTGGCTGCTGCCACCGCTGAGCAA
TAACTAGCATAACCCCTTGGGGCCTCTAAACGGGTCTTGAGGGGTTTTTTGCTGAAAGGAGGAACTATAT
CCGGTTCGCTTGCTGTCCATAAAACCGCCCAGTCTAGCTATCGCCATGTAAGCCCACTGCAAGCTACCTG
CTTTCTCTTTGCGCTTGCGTTTTCCCTTGTCCAGATAGCCCAGTAGCTGACATTCATCCGGGGTCAGCAC
CGTTTCTGCGGACTGGCTTTCTACGTAATGGTTTCTTAGACGTCAGGTGGCACTTTTCGGGGAAATGTGC
GCGGAACCCCTATTTGTTTATTTTTCTAAATACATTCAAATATGTATCCGCTCATGAGACAATAACCCTG
ATAAATGCTTCAATAATATTGAAAAAGGAAGAGTATGAGTATTCAACATTTCCGTGTCGCCCTTATTCCC
TTTTTTGCGGCATTTTGCCTTCCTGTTTTTGCTCACCCAGAAACGCTGGTGAAAGTAAAAGATGCTGAAG
ATCAGTTGGGTGCACGAGTGGGTTACATCGAACTGGATCTCAACAGCGGTAAGATCCTTGAGAGTTTTCG
CCCCGAAGAACGTTTTCCAATGATGAGCACTTTCAAAGTTCTGCTATGTGGCGCGGTATTATCCCGTATT
GACGCCGGGCAAGAGCAACTCGGTCGCCGCATACACTATTCTCAGAATGACTTGGTTGAGTACTCACCAG
TCACAGAAAAGCATCTTACGGATGGCATGACAGTAAGAGAATTATGCAGTGCTGCCATAACCATGAGTGA
TAACACTGCGGCCAACTTACTTCTGACAACTATCGGAGGACCGAAGGAGCTAACCGCTTTTTTGCACAAC
ATGGGGGATCATGTAACTCGCCTTGATCGTTGGGAACCGGAGCTGAATGAAGCCATACCAAACGACGAGC
GTGACACCACGATGCCTGTAGCAATGGCAACAACGTTGCGCAAACTATTAACTGGCGAACTACTTACTCT
AGCTTCCCGGCAACAATTAATAGACTGGATGGAGGCGGATAAAGTTGCAGGACCACTTCTGCGCTCGGCC
CTTCCGGCTGGCTGGTTTATTGCTGATAAATCTGGAGCCGGTGAGCGTGGGTCTCGCGGTATCATTGCAG
CACTGGGGCCAGATGGTAAGCCCTCCCGTATCGTAGTTATCTACACGACGGGGAGTCAGGCAACTATGGA
TGAACGAAATAGACAGATCGCTGAGATAGGTGCCTCACTGATTAAGCATTGGTAATTCGAAATGACCGAC
CAAGCGACGCCCAACCGGTATCAGCTCACTCAAAGGCGGTAATACGGTTATCCACAGAATCAGGGGATAA
CGCAGGAAAGAACATGTGAGCAAAAGGCCAGCAAAAGGCCAGGAACCGTAAAAAGGCCGCGTTGCTGGCG
TTTTTCCATAGGCTCCGCCCCCCTGACGAGCATCACAAAAATCGACGCTCAAGTCAGAGGTGGCGAAACC
CGACAGGACTATAAAGATACCAGGCGTTTCCCCCTGGAAGCTCCCTCGTGCGCTCTCCTGTTCCGACCCT
GCCGCTTACCGGATACCTGTCCGCCTTTCTCCCTTCGGGAAGCGTGGCGCTTTCTCATAGCTCACGCTGT
AGGTATCTCAGTTCGGTGTAGGTCGTTCGCTCCAAGCTGGGCTGTGTGCACGAACCCCCCGTTCAGCCCG
ACCGCTGCGCCTTATCCGGTAACTATCGTCTTGAGTCCAACCCGGTAAGACACGACTTATCGCCACTGGC
AGCAGCCACTGGTAACAGGATTAGCAGAGCGAGGTATGTAGGCGGTGCTACAGAGTTCTTGAAGTGGTGG
CCTAACTACGGCTACACTAGAAGGACAGTATTTGGTATCTGCGCTCTGCTGAAGCCAGTTACCTTCGGAA
AAAGAGTTGGTAGCTCTTGATCCGGCAAACAAACCACCGCTGGTAGCGGTGGTTTTTTTGTTTGCAAGCA
GCAGATTACGCGCAGAAAAAAAGGATTTCAAGAAGATCCTTTGATCTTTTCTACGGGGTCTGACGCTCAG
TGGAACGAAAACTCACGTTAAGGGATTTTGGTCATGAGATTATCAAAAAGGATCTTCACCTAGATCCTTT
TATAGTCCGGAAATACAGGAACGCACGCTGGATGGCCCTTCGCTGGGATGGTGAAACCATGAAAAATGGC
AGCTTCAGTGGATTAAGTGGGGGTAATGTGGCCTGTACCCTCTGGTTGCATAGGTATTCATACGGTTAAA
ATTTATCAGGCGCGATTGCGGCAGTTTTTCGGGTGGTTTGTTGCCATTTTTACCTGTCTGCTGCCGTGAT
CGCGCTGAACGCGTTTTAGCGGTGCGTACAATTAAGGGATTATGGTAAATCCACTTACTGTCTGCCCTCG
TAGCCATCGAGATAAACCGCAGTACTCCGGCCACGATGCGTCCGGCGTAGAGGATCGAGATCTTTTCAGC
CTGATACAGATTAAATCAGAACGCAGAAGCGGTCTGATAAAACAGAATTTGCCTGGCGGCAGTAGCGCGG
TGGTCCCACCTGACCCCATGCCGAACTCAGAAGTGAAACGCCGTAGCGCCGATGGTAGTGTGGGGTCTCC
CCATGCGAGAGTAGGGAACTGCCAGGCATCAAATAAAACGAAAGGCTCAGTCGAAAGACTGGGCCTTTCG
TTTTATCTGTTGTTTGTCGGTGAACGCTCTCCTGAGTAGGACAAATCCGCCGGGAGCGGATTTGAACGTT
GCGAAGCAACGGCCCGGAGGGTGGCGG
Features (pLannotate 1.2.2; 17 found; start..end, strand, type, name):
     41..68      +  terminator     rrnB T2 terminator: transcription terminator T2 from the E. coli rrnB gene
     87..130     +  promoter       AmpR promoter (fragment): bla
    150..168     +  promoter       T7 promoter: promoter for bacteriophage T7 RNA polymerase
    199..1089    +  CDS            HaloTag®: modified bacterial dehalogenase that forms covalent bonds with chloroalkane derivatives
   1102..1122    +  CDS            TEV site: tobacco etch virus (TEV) protease recognition and cleavage site
   1147..2058    +  CDS            TLN1 (fragment): TLN1_HUMAN - Also known as KIAA1027, TLN. Experimental evidence at protein level: Swiss-Prot protein existence level 1. Probably involved in connections of major cytoskeletal structures to the plasma membrane. High molecular weight cytoskeletal protein concentrated at regions of cell-substratum contact and, in lymphocytes, at cell-cell contacts (By similarity). From Homo sapiens (Human).
   2116..2133    +  CDS            6xHis: 6xHis affinity tag
   2147..2180    +  misc_feature   MCS (fragment): pUC18/19 multiple cloning site
   2187..2236    +  CDS            SET1 (fragment): solubility-enhancement tag derived from T7 phage gene 10B
   2244..2291    +  terminator     T7 terminator: transcription terminator for bacteriophage T7 RNA polymerase
   2301..2477    -  CDS            tnpA (fragment): TN5P_ECOLX - Also known as tnp. Experimental evidence at protein level: Swiss-Prot protein existence level 1. Mediates transposition of transposon Tn5 by a 'cut and paste' mechanism. First, the monomeric transposase binds the 19 bp inverted DNA repeats flanking the transposon. Then, dimerization of the DNA- bound transposase creates a synaptic DNA complex. After nicking of the first DNA strand, excision of the transposon proceeds through a series of intermediates. The transposase then mediates the insertion of the transposon at a new site by strand transfer. The activity of the wild- type tran
   2520..2624    +  promoter       AmpR promoter: bla
   2625..3485    +  CDS            AmpR: β-lactamase; bla; confers resistance to ampicillin, carbenicillin, and related antibiotics
   3643..4231    -  rep_origin     ori: high-copy-number ColE1/pMB1/pBR322/pUC origin of replication
   4347..4630    +  misc_feature   cer region: ColE1-derived recombination site that helps to maintain plasmids as monomers
   4741..4856    +  ncRNA          5S rRNA: Accession: RF00001 - 5S ribosomal RNA
   4860..4946    +  terminator     rrnB T1 terminator: Escherichia coli rrnB; transcription terminator T1 from the E. coli rrnB gene
