[The description below was written by a language model from this plasmid's Addgene catalogue record and pLannotate feature annotations shown in this document.]
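Description:
pFN-HaloTag-TalinR7R8-SpyTag is a 4,997-nt bacterial expression plasmid that produces the R7R8 rod domains of human talin-1 (TLN1) as a fusion protein carrying a different attachment handle at each end. It is propagated at high copy in E. coli through a ColE1/pUC-type origin and selected with ampicillin via the β-lactamase gene under its own promoter. A ColE1 cer site is also present, which helps resolve plasmid multimers into monomers. rrnB T1 and T2 terminators lie upstream of the expression cassette, where they would shield it from read-through transcription. The catalogue's backbone field simply lists "Talin R7R8", so the parental vector is not properly recorded.

Expression is driven by a T7 promoter and ended by a T7 terminator, so it requires a host that supplies T7 RNA polymerase. The annotated reading frame begins with HaloTag, a modified dehalogenase that bonds covalently to chloroalkane ligands. This is followed by a TEV protease cleavage site, the roughly 900-nt TLN1 fragment and a 6xHis tag for affinity purification. The catalogue describes a C-terminal SpyTag, which forms an isopeptide bond with SpyCatcher, but the automated annotation did not call it. It presumably lies in the unannotated sequence around the His tag. Short hits to a pUC MCS, a T7 gene 10B solubility tag and Tn5 transposase appear to be backbone remnants rather than functional parts.

With two orthogonal covalent handles, the protein can be tethered at both ends. This fits the associated publication's study of the mechanical regulation of talin through ligand binding and history-dependent unfolding.
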