Addgene plasmid #192046: pFN-HaloTag-TalinR7R8-SpyTag
Purpose: Plasmid expresses human talin R7R8 domain flanked between a HaloTag and a SpyTag
Depositing lab: Ionel Popa. Depositing organization: University of Wisconsin, Milwaukee. Publication: Mechanical regulation of talin through binding and history-dependent unfolding. Dahal N, Sharma S, Phan B, Eis A, Popa I. Sci Adv. 2022 Jul 15;8(28):eabl7719. doi: 10.1126/sciadv.abl7719. Epub 2022 Jul 15. PubMed 35857491.
Backbone
  Vector backbone: Talin R7R8
  Vector type: Bacterial Expression
Growth in bacteria
  Bacterial resistance: Ampicillin, 100 μg/mL
  Growth temperature: 37°C
  Growth strain: DH5alpha
  Copy number: High Copy
Gene/Insert
  Gene/Insert name: TLN1
  Species: H. sapiens (human)
  Entrez Gene: TLN1 (a.k.a. ILWEQ, TLN, talin-1)
  Tag / fusion protein: HaloTag (N terminal on insert); SpyTag (C terminal on insert)
  Cloning method: TOPO Cloning
  Sequencing primers: 5′ unknown
Terms and licenses: Academic/Nonprofit Terms; Industry Terms: Not Available to Industry
How to cite: pFN-HaloTag-TalinR7R8-SpyTag was a gift from Ionel Popa (Addgene plasmid # 192046 ; http://n2t.net/addgene:192046 ; RRID:Addgene_192046)
