>Addgene plasmid #192046 | pFN-HaloTag-TalinR7R8-SpyTag | depositor partial sequence | sequence record 372199 | expressed protein part
ATGGCAGAAATCGGTACTGGCTTTCCATTCGACCCCCATTATGTGGAAGTCCTGGGCGAGCGCATGCACT
ACGTCGATGTTGGTCCGCGCGATGGCACCCCTGTGCTGTTCCTGCACGGTAACCCGACCTCCTCCTACGT
GTGGCGCAACATCATCCCGCATGTTGCACCGACCCATCGCTGCATTGCTCCAGACCTGATCGGTATGGGC
AAATCCGACAAACCAGACCTGGGTTATTTCTTCGACGACCACGTCCGCTTCATGGATGCCTTCATCGAAG
CCCTGGGTCTGGAAGAGGTCGTCCTGGTCATTCACGACTGGGGCTCCGCTCTGGGTTTCCACTGGGCCAA
GCGCAATCCAGAGCGCGTCAAAGGTATTGCATTTATGGAGTTCATCCGCCCTATCCCGACCTGGGACGAA
TGGCCAGAATTTGCCCGCGAGACCTTCCAGGCCTTCCGCACCACCGACGTCGGCCGCAAGCTGATCATCG
ATCAGAACGTTTTTATCGAGGGTACGCTGCCGATGGGTGTCGTCCGCCCGCTGACTGAAGTCGAGATGGA
CCATTACCGCGAGCCGTTCCTGAATCCTGTTGACCGCGAGCCACTGTGGCGCTTCCCAAACGAGCTGCCA
ATCGCCGGTGAGCCAGCGAACATCGTCGCGCTGGTCGAAGAATACATGGACTGGCTGCACCAGTCCCCTG
TCCCGAAGCTGCTGTTCTGGGGCACCCCAGGCGTTCTGATCCCACCGGCCGAAGCCGCTCGCCTGGCCAA
AAGCCTGCCTAACTGCAAGGCTGTGGACATCGGCCCGGGTCTGAATCTGCTGCAAGAAGACAACCCGGAC
CTGATCGGCAGCGAGATCGCGCGCTGGCTGTCGACGCTCGAGATTTCCGGCGAGCCAACCACTGAGGATC
TGTACTTTCAGAGCGATAACGCGATCGCCGGATCCATGCAGCAGGCACCGGGCCAAAAAGAATGTGACAA
TGCCCTGCGCGAACTGGAGACCGTGCGCGAACTGCTGGAGAATCCGGTGCAGCCGATCAATGATATGAGT
TATTTCGGCTGCCTGGACAGTGTGATGGAGAACAGCAAAGTGCTGGGTGAGGCCATGACCGGTATCAGCC
AGAACGCCAAAAACGGCAATCTGCCGGAATTCGGCGATGCCATCAGCACAGCAAGCAAAGCCCTGTGCGG
CTTTACCGAAGCAGCCGCCCAGGCAGCATATCTGGTGGGTGTGAGCGATCCGAATAGCCAGGCCGGTCAA
CAGGGTCTGGTTGAACCGACCCAGTTTGCCCGCGCCAATCAGGCCATCCAGATGGCATGCCAGAGCTTAG
GTGAGCCGGGTTGCACCCAGGCCCAGGTTCTGAGCGCCGCAACCATTGTTGCCAAACATACCAGCGCCCT
GTGTAATAGCTGCCGCCTGGCAAGCGCCCGTACCACAAATCCGACCGCCAAACGCCAGTTCGTGCAGAGC
GCCAAAGAAGTGGCCAATAGCACAGCCAACCTGGTTAAAACCATCAAGGCCCTGGACGGTGCATTTACCG
AGGAAAATCGCGCACAGTGTCGCGCAGCAACAGCCCCGCTGCTGGAAGCAGTTGACAACCTGAGCGCCTT
CGCCAGCAATCCTGAGTTTAGCAGCATTCCGGCACAGATTAGCCCGGAAGGCCGCGCAGCAATGGAGCCG
ATTGTGATCAGCGCCAAAACAATGCTGGAAAGCGCCGGCGGCTTAATCCAGACAGCCCGTGCCCTGGCCG
TGAATCCTCGCGATCCGCCGAGCTGGAGTGTTCTGGCCGGTCATAGCCGTACCGTGAGCGACAGCATCAA
GAAGCTGATCACAAGCATGCGCGATAAAGCACCGGGTAGATCCGCCCACATCGTGATGGTGGACGCCTAC
AAGCCGACGAAGGGGGGTTGTAGATCCCATCATCATCATCACCACTGCTAA
